>Addgene plasmid #70862 | pFOSGE_COF2A01 | depositor partial sequence | sequence record 126804 | insert
ATGAGCCAAACGGAGGCTAGCAAGACACCCAAGATTCCGGACTCGGAGCCGGACGGATCGAAGGGCAAAG
GGAAGCAACAGCTGGAAACTTACCGGGTATATGTGGTCACCTGGAATGTGGGCAGTCGATTTCCGGATAA
CATATCCCTCCGCCATCTGCTGGGACTGCAGGATGTGACGGTGGATAAGGACACGAAGGAGACTAATGCC
CACTTGCCGGACATCTATGCGTTGGGGCTCCAGGAGGTCAATGCCCAGCCGCAGCAACAGGTGTTGGGAC
TGTTCAAGGAGGATCCGTGGACGCACAAGGCTAAGGAACTGCTACGCAACTACGACTATGTGGCCGTAAA
GACCGAGCAGATGCAGGGGCTGCTGCTCAGCATGTTCGTGAGGCGGCAGCACGTTGAGCACTTGCAGGAC
ATCGAGGCGGAGTTCACGAGGACCGGTTTCGGTGGCATTTGGGGCAACAAGGGCGCCGTCAGTGTCAGGT
TCACCCTTTACGGCTGCGGACTGGCCTTTGTGGTGGCCCATCTGACTGCCCATGACCATATGATGGACGA
GCGCATCGAGGACTACAAGCAGATACTGGAGAACCATCACTACCACGTCAAGCGGTATAGGGAGATCTAC
GATCACGACTATGTCTTCTGGTTTGGCGATCTGAACTTCCGACTGCAGGGCAGCGATTCCTCGACGGAAG
TGCGCGAGTTGGTACGCGATGAGTCCCAGCACGAGGCCCTTATCCAGCGGGATCAATTGTATCAAGTTCG
CGAGAAGTCGCAGCTGGCCTTTCAGGTTCTGCAGGAGCGACTGCCCGCCTTTCCGCCCACCTTCAAGTTC
CGCGAGGGCACCTCCGAGTACGACCTGAAGCGGCGGCCAGCCTGGACGGATCGGATAATGTACGCCGTGC
AGCCACTGAACCGGCAGCCCGGCATGCAGCTATCCATTGAGCAATGCTCGTATAAGTCCCATCCCCTGTA
CACCATCAGTGATCACAAGCCGGTGACCAGTGACTTTACCATCAAGCTCTACCCGAATGTACGGGCGCCC
GGCGTGGTGTTCTCGCCTCTGTCGCTCTGGAAGATTGGGGACGAGAACACGGTGGAGTATCACAAGCAGG
CAGAGTTCGACGAGGGGTCCAACGACTGGATTGGCATCTTTCCGTCGGAGTACGCCAGTTTGGCGGATTA
CGTAGCCTACGAGTATGTCAATCAGGCTGAGTCGCCCTCATCCTCGGACTCCAATCACCAACCGGATCCG
TTTGAGACGCCCTCGCATCATCGAAGGGGTCGGCATCATCACAGGAATCGCCAGCGACAGCGTCGCCATC
AGGAGGCTAATGCCCAAGAGTTGGTGCGGCTAGATTTCGCCGACGATGTGGAACTGCGTCACGGCGAGCA
ATACCTGTTGATATATTTCCGCAGCACCGGAGTCCGGGGCGTGACCAGTTTGGCCGGCGTCAGTGGTGTC
TTTGTGGCGGAGAAGCGGCACGGCTCGCCCCATCGGACGGAGTACCATGTTGAC
