>Addgene plasmid #70862 | pFOSGE_COF2A01 | addgene partial sequence | sequence record 130804 | M13-F20 5'-TGTAAAACGACGGCCAGT-3'
TATGATTTTATTTTGACTGATAGTGACCTGTTCGTTGCAACAAATTGATGAGCAATGCTTTTTTATAATG
CCAACTTTGTACAAAAAAGCAGGCTTCATGAGCCAAACGGAGGCTAGCAAGACACCCAAGATTCCGGACT
CGGAGCCGGACGGATCGAAGGGCAAAGGGAAGCAACAGCTGGAAACTTACCGGGTATATGTGGTCACCTG
GAATGTGGGCAGTCGATTTCCGGATAACATATCCCTCCGCCATCTGCTGGGACTGCAGGATGTGACGGTG
GATAAGGACACGAAGGAGACTAATGCCCACTTGCCGGACATCTATGCGTTGGGGCTCCAGGAGGTCAATG
CCCAGCCGCAGCAACAGGTGTTGGGACTGTTCAAGGAGGATCCGTGGACGCACAAGGCTAAGGAACTGCT
ACGCAACTACGACTATGTGGCCGTAAAGACCGAGCAGATGCAGGGGCTGCTGCTCAGCATGTTCGTGAGG
CGGCAGCACGTTGAGCACTTGCAGGACATCGAGGCGGAGTTCACGAGGACCGGTTTCGGTGGCATTTGGG
GCAACAAGGGCGCCGTCAGTGTCAGGTTCACCCTTTACGGCTGCGGACTGGCCTTTGTGGTGGCCCATCT
GACTGCCCATGACCATATGATGGACGAGCGCATCGAGGACTACAAGCAGATACTGGAGAACCATCACTAC
CACGTCAAGCGGTATAGGGAGATCTACGATCACGACTATGTCTTCTGGTTTGGCGATCTGAACTTCCGAC
TGCAGGGCAGCGATTCCTCGACGGAAGTGCGCGAGTTGGTACGCGATGAGTCCCAGCACGAGGCCCTTAT
CCAGCGGGATCAATTGTATCAAGTTCGCGAGAAGTCGCAGCTGGCCTTTCAGGTTCTGCAGGAGCGACTG
CCCGCCTTTCCGCCCACCTTCAAGTTCCGCGAGGGCACCTCCGAGTACGACCTGAAGCGGCGGCCAGCCT
GGACGGATCGGATAATGTACGCCGTGCAGCCACTGAACCGGCAGCCCGGCATGCAGCTATCCATTGAGCA
ATGCTCG
