>Addgene plasmid #70862 | pFOSGE_COF2A01 | addgene partial sequence | sequence record 130805 | M13-Rev 5'-CAGGAAACAGCTATGACC-3'
GCTGGATGGCAAATAATGATTTTATTTTGACTGATAGTGACCTGTTCGTTGCAACAAATTGATAAGCAAT
GCTTTCTTATAATGCCAACTTTGTACAAGAAAGCTGGGTCGTCAACATGGTACTCCGTCCGATGGGGCGA
GCCGTGCCGCTTCTCCGCCACAAAGACACCACTGACGCCGGCCAAACTGGTCACGCCCCGGACTCCGGTG
CTGCGGAAATATATCAACAGGTATTGCTCGCCGTGACGCAGTTCCACATCGTCGGCGAAATCTAGCCGCA
CCAACTCTTGGGCATTAGCCTCCTGATGGCGACGCTGTCGCTGGCGATTCCTGTGATGATGCCGACCCCT
TCGATGATGCGAGGGCGTCTCAAACGGATCCGGTTGGTGATTGGAGTCCGAGGATGAGGGCGACTCAGCC
TGATTGACATACTCGTAGGCTACGTAATCCGCCAAACTGGCGTACTCCGACGGAAAGATGCCAATCCAGT
CGTTGGACCCCTCGTCGAACTCTGCCTGCTTGTGATACTCCACCGTGTTCTCGTCCCCAATCTTCCAGAG
CGACAGAGGCGAGAACACCACGCCGGGCGCCCGTACATTCGGGTAGAGCTTGATGGTAAAGTCACTGGTC
ACCGGCTTGTGATCACTGATGGTGTACAGGGGATGGGACTTATACGAGCATTGCTCAATGGATAGCTGCA
TGCCGGGCTGCCGGTTCAGTGGCTGCACGGCGTACATTATCCGATCCGTCCAGGCTGGCCGCCGCTTCAG
GTCGTACTCGGAGGTGCCCTCGCGGAACTTGAAGGTGGGCGGAAAGGCGGGCAGTCGCTCCTGCAGAACC
TGAAAGGCCAGCTGCGACTTCTCGCGAACTTGATACAATTGATCCCGCTGGATAAGGGCCTCGTGCTGGG
ACTCATCGCGTACCAACTCGCGCACTTCCGTCGAGGAATCGCTGCCCTGCAGTCGG
