[The description below was written by a language model from this plasmid's Addgene catalogue record.]
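Description:
pFOSGE_COF2A01 is a Gateway entry clone built on the Invitrogen pDONR221 donor backbone and carrying the Drosophila melanogaster gene CG9784 (FlyBase gene FBgn0030761, transcript FBtr0074289; also listed under the alias IPP) as an insert of about 1.5 kb. It is a bacterial cloning plasmid, maintained at high copy in standard E. coli strains such as DH5alpha under kanamycin selection. The insert was introduced by Gateway recombination; in a pDONR221-derived entry clone this normally replaces the donor vector's counter-selectable cassette and leaves the insert flanked by attL recombination sites, with M13 forward and reverse priming sites on either side used for sequence verification. No feature table is provided, so the exact boundaries of the insert, the presence or absence of a stop codon, and any added tags are not stated.

As an entry clone, the plasmid is not an expression construct: the record lists no promoter driving the insert, and entry vectors of this type generally lack one. Its role is to serve as a sequence-verified source from which CG9784 can be moved by LR recombination into any compatible Gateway destination vector, which then supplies the promoter, fusion tags or DNA-binding domains and host-specific selection markers. The associated publication concerns the context-dependent regulatory functions of transcriptional regulators, which suggests that this clone belongs to a larger collection of fly factor clones assembled for systematic functional testing, although the record does not describe the specific downstream destination vectors or assays.
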