Addgene plasmid #70862: pFOSGE_COF2A01
Purpose: Gateway entry clone
Depositing lab: Alexander Stark. Depositing organization: Research Institute of Molecular Pathology (IMP). Publication: Transcriptional regulators form diverse groups with context-dependent regulatory functions. Stampfel G, Kazmar T, Frank O, Wienerroither S, Reiter F, Stark A. Nature. 2015 Nov 9. doi: 10.1038/nature15545. PubMed 26550828.
Backbone
  Vector backbone: pDONR221
  Backbone manufacturer: Invitrogen
  Backbone size w/o insert (bp): 4762
  Vector type: Gateway entry vector
Growth in bacteria
  Bacterial resistance: Kanamycin, 50 μg/mL
  Growth temperature: 37°C
  Growth strain: DH5alpha
  Copy number: High Copy
Gene/Insert
  Gene/Insert name: CG9784 (alt names: FBgn0030761; CG9784, FBtr0074289)
  Species: D. melanogaster (fly)
  Insert size (bp): 1524
  Entrez Gene: CG9784 (a.k.a. Dmel_CG9784, Dmel\CG9784, IPP)
  Cloning method: Gateway Cloning
  Sequencing primers: 5′ M13-F20; 3′ M13R
Terms and licenses: Academic/Nonprofit Terms; Industry Terms: Not Available to Industry
How to cite: pFOSGE_COF2A01 was a gift from Alexander Stark (Addgene plasmid # 70862 ; http://n2t.net/addgene:70862 ; RRID:Addgene_70862)
